>Addgene plasmid #177163 | pRS426-PGAL7-B_GFP_TCYC1 | addgene full sequence | sequence record 352569 | Addgene NGS Result
CCGAAACGCGCGAGACGAAAGGGCCTCGTGATACGCCTATTTTTATAGGTTAATGTCATGATAATAATGG
TTTCTTAGTATGATCCAATATCAAAGGAAATGATAGCATTGAAGGATGAGACTAATCCAATTGAGGAGTG
GCAGCATATAGAACAGCTAAAGGGTAGTGCTGAAGGAAGCATACGATACCCCGCATGGAATGGGATAATA
TCACAGGAGGTACTAGACTACCTTTCATCCTACATAAATAGACGCATATAAGTACGCATTTAAGCATAAA
CACGCACTATGCCGTTCTTCTCATGTATATATATATACAGGCAACACGCAGATATAGGTGCGACGTGAAC
AGTGAGCTGTATGTGCGCAGCTCGCGTTGCATTTTCGGAAGCGCTCGTTTTCGGAAACGCTTTGAAGTTC
CTATTCCGAAGTTCCTATTCTCTAGAAAGTATAGGAACTTCAGAGCGCTTTTGAAAACCAAAAGCGCTCT
GAAGACGCACTTTCAAAAAACCAAAAACGCACCGGACTGTAACGAGCTACTAAAATATTGCGAATACCGC
TTCCACAAACATTGCTCAAAAGTATCTCTTTGCTATATATCTCTGTGCTATATCCCTATATAACCTACCC
ATCCACCTTTCGCTCCTTGAACTTGCATCTAAACTCGACCTCTACATTTTTTATGTTTATCTCTAGTATT
ACTCTTTAGACAAAAAAATTGTAGTAAGAACTATTCATAGAGTGAATCGAAAACAATACGAAAATGTAAA
CATTTCCTATACGTAGTATATAGAGACAAAATAGAAGAAACCGTTCATAATTTTCTGACCAATGAAGAAT
CATCAACGCTATCACTTTCTGTTCACAAAGTATGCGCAATCCACATCGGTATAGAATATAATCGGGGATG
CCTTTATCTTGAAAAAATGCACCCGCAGCTTCGCTAGTAATCAGTAAACGCGGGAAGTGGAGTCAGGCTT
TTTTTATGGAAGAGAAAATAGACACCAAAGTAGCCTTCTTCTAACCTTAACGGACCTACAGTGCAAAAAG
TTATCAAGAGACTGCATTATAGAGCGCACAAAGGAGAAAAAAAGTAATCTAAGATGCTTTGTTAGAAAAA
TAGCGCTCTCGGGATGCATTTTTGTAGAACAAAAAAGAAGTATAGATTCTTTGTTGGTAAAATAGCGCTC
TCGCGTTGCATTTCTGTTCTGTAAAAATGCAGCTCAGATTCTTTGTTTGAAAAATTAGCGCTCTCGCGTT
GCATTTTTGTTTTACAAAAATGAAGCACAGATTCTTCGTTGGTAAAATAGCGCTTTCGCGTTGCATTTCT
GTTCTGTAAAAATGCAGCTCAGATTCTTTGTTTGAAAAATTAGCGCTCTCGCGTTGCATTTTTGTTCTAC
AAAATGAAGCACAGATGCTTCGTTCAGGTGGCACTTTTCGGGGAAATGTGCGCGGAACCCCTATTTGTTT
ATTTTTCTAAATACATTCAAATATGTATCCGCTCATGAGACAATAACCCTGATAAATGCTTCAATAATAT
TGAAAAAGGAAGAGTATGAGTATTCAACATTTCCGTGTCGCCCTTATTCCCTTTTTTGCGGCATTTTGCC
TTCCTGTTTTTGCTCACCCAGAAACGCTGGTGAAAGTAAAAGATGCTGAAGATCAGTTGGGTGCACGAGT
GGGTTACATCGAACTGGATCTCAACAGCGGTAAGATCCTTGAGAGTTTTCGCCCCGAAGAACGTTTTCCA
ATGATGAGCACTTTTAAAGTTCTGCTATGTGGCGCGGTATTATCCCGTATTGACGCCGGGCAAGAGCAAC
TCGGTCGCCGCATACACTATTCTCAGAATGACTTGGTTGAGTACTCACCAGTCACAGAAAAGCATCTTAC
GGATGGCATGACAGTAAGAGAATTATGCAGTGCTGCCATAACCATGAGTGATAACACTGCGGCCAACTTA
CTTCTGACAACGATCGGAGGACCGAAGGAGCTAACCGCTTTTTTGCACAACATGGGGGATCATGTAACTC
GCCTTGATCGTTGGGAACCGGAGCTGAATGAAGCCATACCAAACGACGAGCGTGACACCACGATGCCTGT
AGCAATGGCAACAACGTTGCGCAAACTATTAACTGGCGAACTACTTACTCTAGCTTCCCGGCAACAATTA
ATAGACTGGATGGAGGCGGATAAAGTTGCAGGACCACTTCTGCGCTCGGCCCTTCCGGCTGGCTGGTTTA
TTGCTGATAAATCTGGAGCCGGTGAGCGTGGGTCTCGCGGTATCATTGCAGCACTGGGGCCAGATGGTAA
GCCCTCCCGTATCGTAGTTATCTACACGACGGGGAGTCAGGCAACTATGGATGAACGAAATAGACAGATC
GCTGAGATAGGTGCCTCACTGATTAAGCATTGGTAACTGTCAGACCAAGTTTACTCATATATACTTTAGA
TTGATTTAAAACTTCATTTTTAATTTAAAAGGATCTAGGTGAAGATCCTTTTTGATAATCTCATGACCAA
AATCCCTTAACGTGAGTTTTCGTTCCACTGAGCGTCAGACCCCGTAGAAAAGATCAAAGGATCTTCTTGA
GATCCTTTTTTTCTGCGCGTAATCTGCTGCTTGCAAACAAAAAAACCACCGCTACCAGCGGTGGTTTGTT
TGCCGGATCAAGAGCTACCAACTCTTTTTCCGAAGGTAACTGGCTTCAGCAGAGCGCAGATACCAAATAC
TGTTCTTCTAGTGTAGCCGTAGTTAGGCCACCACTTCAAGAACTCTGTAGCACCGCCTACATACCTCGCT
CTGCTAATCCTGTTACCAGTGGCTGCTGCCAGTGGCGATAAGTCGTGTCTTACCGGGTTGGACTCAAGAC
GATAGTTACCGGATAAGGCGCAGCGGTCGGGCTGAACGGGGGGTTCGTGCACACAGCCCAGCTTGGAGCG
AACGACCTACACCGAACTGAGATACCTACAGCGTGAGCTATGAGAAAGCGCCACGCTTCCCGAAGGGAGA
AAGGCGGACAGGTATCCGGTAAGCGGCAGGGTCGGAACAGGAGAGCGCACGAGGGAGCTTCCAGGGGGAA
ACGCCTGGTATCTTTATAGTCCTGTCGGGTTTCGCCACCTCTGACTTGAGCGTCGATTTTTGTGATGCTC
GTCAGGGGGGCGGAGCCTATGGAAAAACGCCAGCAACGCGGCCTTTTTACGGTTCCTGGCCTTTTGCTGG
CCTTTTGCTCACATGTTCTTTCCTGCGTTATCCCCTGATTCTGTGGATAACCGTATTACCGCCTTTGAGT
GAGCTGATACCGCTCGCCGCAGCCGAACGACCGAGCGCAGCGAGTCAGTGAGCGAGGAAGCGGAAGAGCG
CCCAATACGCAAACCGCCTCTCCCCGCGCGTTGGCCGATTCATTAATGCAGCTGGCACGACAGGTTTCCC
GACTGGAAAGCGGGCAGTGAGCGCAACGCAATTAATGTGAGTTAGCTCACTCATTAGGCACCCCAGGCTT
TACACTTTATGCTTCCGGCTCGTATGTTGTGTGGAATTGTGAGCGGATAACAATTTCACACAGGAAACAG
CTATGACCATGATTACGCCAAGCGCGCAATTAACCCTCACTAAAGGGAACAAAAGCTGGAGCTCCGCGAA
CTCGAGACCGAAGGGGGACTGGCTATACAGTGTTCACAAAATAGCCAAGCTGAAAATAATGTGTAGCTAT
GTTCAGTTAGTTTGGCTAGCAAAGATATAAAAGCAGGTCGGAAATATTTATGGGCATTATTATGCAGAGC
ATCAACATGATAAAAAAAAACAGTTGAATATTCCCTCAAAAAACTAGTAAAACAATGTCTAAAGGTGAAG
AATTATTCACTGGTGTTGTCCCAATTTTGGTTGAATTAGATGGTGATGTTAATGGTCACAAATTTTCTGT
CTCCGGTGAAGGTGAAGGTGATGCTACTTACGGTAAATTGACCTTAAAATTTATTTGTACTACTGGTAAA
TTGCCAGTTCCATGGCCAACCTTAGTCACTACTTTAACTTATGGTGTTCAATGTTTTTCTAGATACCCAG
ATCATATGAAACAACATGACTTTTTCAAGTCTGCCATGCCAGAAGGTTATGTTCAAGAAAGAACTATTTT
TTTCAAAGATGACGGTAACTACAAGACCAGAGCTGAAGTCAAGTTTGAAGGTGATACCTTAGTTAATAGA
ATCGAATTAAAAGGTATTGATTTTAAAGAAGATGGTAACATTTTAGGTCACAAATTGGAATACAACTATA
ACTCTCACAATGTTTACATCATGGCTGACAAACAAAAGAATGGTATCAAAGTTAACTTCAAAATTAGACA
CAACATTGAAGATGGTTCTGTTCAATTAGCTGACCATTATCAACAAAATACTCCAATTGGTGATGGTCCA
GTCTTGTTACCAGACAACCATTACTTATCCACTCAATCTGCCTTATCCAAAGATCCAAACGAAAAGAGAG
ACCACATGGTCTTGTTAGAATTTGTTACTGCTGCTGGTATTACCCATGGTATGGATGAATTGTACAAATA
ACTCGAGTCATGTAATTAGTTATGTCACGCTTACATTCACGCCCTCCCCCCACATCCGCTCTAACCGAAA
AGGAAGGAGTTAGACAACCTGAAGTCTAGGTCCCTATTTATTTTTTTATAGTTATGTTAGTATTAAGAAC
GTTATTTATATTTCAAATTTTTCTTTTTTTTCTGTACAGACGCGTGTACGCATGTAACATTATACTGAAA
ACCTTGCTTGAGAAGGTTTTGGGACGCTCGAAGGCTTTAATTTGCGGCCGGTACCCAATTCGCCCTATAG
TGAGTCGTATTACGCGCGCTCACTGGCCGTCGTTTTACAACGTCGTGACTGGGAAAACCCTGGCGTTACC
CAACTTAATCGCCTTGCAGCACATCCCCCTTTCGCCAGCTGGCGTAATAGCGAAGAGGCCCGCACCGATC
GCCCTTCCCAACAGTTGCGCAGCCTGAATGGCGAATGG
[124 nt withheld, positions 5009-5132]
C
[91 nt withheld, positions 5134-5224]
A
[49 nt withheld, positions 5226-5274]
CCTTTGACGTTGGAGTCCACGTTCTTT
[37 nt withheld, positions 5302-5338]
ACCCTATCTCGGTCTATTCTTTTGATTTATAAGGGATTTTGCCGATTTCGGCCTATTGGTTAAAAAATGA
GCTGATTTAACAAAAATTTAACGCGAATTTTAACAAAATATTAACGCTTACAATTTCCTGATGCGGTATT
TTCTCCTTACGCATCTGTGCGGTATTTCACACCGCATAGGGTAATAACTGATATAATTAAATTGAAGCTC
TAATTTGTGAGTTTAGTATACATGCATTTACTTATAATACAGTTTTTTAGTTTTGCTGGCCGCATCTTCT
CAAATATGCTTCCCAGCCTGCTTTTCTGTAACGTTCACCCTCTACCTTAGCATCCCTTCCCTTTGCAAAT
AGTCCTCTTCCAACAATAATAATGTCAGATCCTGTAGAGACCACATCATCCACGGTTCTATACTGTTGAC
CCAATGCGTCTCCCTTGTCATCTAAACCCACACCGGGTGTCATAATCAACCAATCGTAACCTTCATCTCT
TCCACCCATGTCTCTTTGAGCAATAAAGCCGATAACAAAATCTTTGTCGCTCTTCGCAATGTCAACAGTA
CCCTTAGTATATTCTCCAGTAGATAGGGAGCCCTTGCATGACAATTCTGCTAACATCAAAAGGCCTCTAG
GTTCCTTTGTTACTTCTTCTGCCGCCTGCTTCAAACCGCTAACAATACCTGGGCCCACCACACCGTGTGC
ATTCGTAATGTCTGCCCATTCTGCTATTCTGTATACACCCGCAGAGTACTGCAATTTGACTGTATTACCA
ATGTCAGCAAATTTTCTGTCTTCGAAGAGTAAAAAATTGTACTTGGCGGATAATGCCTTTAGCGGCTTAA
CTGTGCCCTCCATGGAAAAATCAGTCAAGATATCCACATGTGTTTTTAGTAAACAAATTTTGGGACCTAA
TGCTTCAACTAACTCCAGTAATTCCTTGGTGGTACGAACATCCAATGAAGCACACAAGTTTGTTTGCTTT
TCGTGCATGATATTAAATAGCTTGGCAGCAACAGGACTAGGATGAGTAGCAGCACGTTCCTTATATGTAG
CTTTCGACATGATTTATCTTCGTTTCCTGCAGGTTTTTGTTCTGTGCAGTTGGGTTAAGAATACTGGGCA
ATTTCATGTTTCTTCAACACTACATATGCGTATATATACCAATCTAAGTCTGTGCTCCTTCCTTCGTTCT
TCCTTCTGTTCGGAGATTACCGAATCAAAAAAATTTCAAGGAAACCGAAATCAAAAAAAAGAATAAAAAA
AAAATGATGAATTGAAAAGGTGGTATGGTGCACTCTCAGTACAATCTGCTCTGATGCCGCATAGTTAAGC
CAGCCCCGACACCCGCCAACACCCGCTGACGCGCCCTGACGGGCTTGTCTGCTCCCGGCATCCGCTTACA
GACAAGCTGTGACCGTCTCCGGGAGCTGCATGTGTCAGAGGTTTTCACCGTCATCA
Features (pLannotate 1.2.2; 19 found; start..end, strand, type, name):
     82..1424    +  rep_origin     2μ ori: yeast 2μ plasmid origin of replication
   1451..1555    +  promoter       AmpR promoter: bla
   1556..2416    +  CDS            AmpR: β-lactamase; bla; confers resistance to ampicillin, carbenicillin, and related antibiotics
   2587..3175    +  rep_origin     ori: high-copy-number ColE1/pMB1/pBR322/pUC origin of replication
   3358..3450    +  CDS            lacI (fragment): lac repressor; lacI; The lac repressor binds to the lac operator to inhibit transcription in E. coli. This inhibition can be relieved by adding lactose or isopropyl-β-D-thiogalactopyranoside (IPTG).
   3463..3484    +  protein_bind   CAP binding site: CAP binding activates transcription in the presence of cAMP. E. coli catabolite activator protein
   3499..3529    +  promoter       lac promoter: promoter for the E. coli lac operon
   3537..3553    +  protein_bind   lac operator: The lac repressor binds to the lac operator to inhibit transcription in E. coli. This inhibition can be relieved by adding lactose or isopropyl-β-D-thiogalactopyranoside (IPTG). lac repressor encoded by lacI
   3598..3616    +  promoter       T3 promoter: promoter for bacteriophage T3 RNA polymerase
   3835..4551    +  CDS            yeGFP: yeast-enhanced green fluorescent protein codons optimized for translation in S. cerevisiae and C. albicans
   4558..4805    +  terminator     CYC1 terminator: S. cerevisiae CYC1; transcription terminator for CYC1
   4824..4842    -  promoter       T7 promoter: promoter for bacteriophage T7 RNA polymerase
   4850..5005    +  CDS            lacZα (fragment): LacZα fragment of β-galactosidase; lacZ fragment
   5009..5437    +  rep_origin     f1 ori (sequence partly withheld): f1 bacteriophage origin of replication; arrow indicates direction of (+) strand synthesis
   5465..5516    -  misc_feature   bom (fragment): basis of mobility region from pBR322
   5595..6398    -  CDS            URA3: orotidine-5'-phosphate decarboxylase, required for uracil biosynthesis; S. cerevisiae URA3; yeast auxotrophic marker, counterselectable with 5-fluoroorotic acid (5-FOA)
   6399..6614    -  promoter       URA3 promoter: S. cerevisiae URA3
   6622..6671    -  misc_feature   bom (fragment): basis of mobility region from pBR322
   6773..14      -  CDS            rop (fragment) (across the origin): Rop protein, which maintains plasmids at low copy number; rop
