[The description below was written by a language model from this plasmid's Addgene catalogue record and pLannotate feature annotations shown in this document.]
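Description:
pRS426-PGAL7-B_GFP_TCYC1 is a yeast expression plasmid built on the pRS426 episomal shuttle backbone. In yeast it is maintained through the 2μ origin of replication and selected by URA3, an auxotrophic marker expressed from its own promoter that complements uracil auxotrophy and can be counterselected with 5-FOA. In E. coli it replicates from a high-copy ColE1/pUC-type origin and is selected with ampicillin via the bla gene. An f1 origin and remnants of the lac promoter/operator and lacZα region from the original multiple cloning site are also present, along with small annotated fragments of lacI, bom and rop that are backbone carry-over rather than functional elements.

The payload is a fluorescent reporter cassette: yeGFP, a yeast codon-optimised green fluorescent protein, cloned between SpeI and XhoI sites and followed by the S. cerevisiae CYC1 transcription terminator. Expression is driven by a synthetic promoter designated PGAL7-B. The automated feature table does not annotate this promoter, but an unannotated stretch lies between the T3 promoter and the yeGFP coding sequence, where it would be expected; its composition is not described in the record. T3 and T7 phage promoters flank the cassette and serve as sequencing primer sites. The sequenced record is slightly shorter than the catalogued total size.

The plasmid comes from work on a tunable transactivation system in the probiotic yeast Saccharomyces boulardii, where GFP output reports the activity of the synthetic promoter. According to the depositor, it was used as a PCR template to amplify the reporter cassette for genomic integration.
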