Addgene plasmid #177163: pRS426-PGAL7-B_GFP_TCYC1
Purpose: Expresses yeGFP under the control of a synthetic promoter (PGAL7-B)
Depositing lab: Gautam Dantas. Depositing organization: Washington University in Saint Louis. Publication: A Tunable and Expandable Transactivation System in Probiotic Yeast Saccharomyces boulardii. Kwak S, Mahmud B, Dantas G. ACS Synth Biol. 2022 Jan 21;11(1):508-514. doi: 10.1021/acssynbio.1c00384. Epub 2021 Dec 23. PubMed 34939781.
Backbone
  Vector backbone: pRS426
  Backbone manufacturer: EUROSCARF
  Backbone size w/o insert (bp): 6091
  Total vector size (bp): 6805
  Modifications to backbone: Synthetic promoter (PGAL7-B) and CYC1 terminator were introduced.w
  Vector type: Yeast Expression
  Selectable markers: URA3
Growth in bacteria
  Bacterial resistance: Ampicillin, 100 μg/mL
  Growth temperature: 37°C
  Growth strain: DH5alpha
  Copy number: Unknown
Gene/Insert
  Gene/Insert name: yeGFP
  Species: Synthetic
  Insert size (bp): 714
  Promoter: Synthetic promoter (PGAL7-B)
  Cloning method: Restriction Enzyme; 5′ cloning site SpeI (not destroyed); 3′ cloning site XhoI (not destroyed)
  Sequencing primers: 5′ T3; 3′ T7
Resource information
  A portion of this plasmid was derived from a plasmid made by: Addgene #24549
Terms and licenses: Academic/Nonprofit Terms; Industry Terms: Not Available to Industry
Depositor comments: This plasmid was used as a template to amplify the reporter cassette for the genomic integration.
How to cite: pRS426-PGAL7-B_GFP_TCYC1 was a gift from Gautam Dantas (Addgene plasmid # 177163 ; http://n2t.net/addgene:177163 ; RRID:Addgene_177163)
